>Addgene plasmid #174138 | pCMV-T7-SpCas9-VRER-P2A-mScarlet (MNW003) | addgene full sequence | sequence record 341915 | Addgene NGS Result
ATATGCCAAGTACGCCCCCTATTGACGTCAATGACGGTAAATGGCCCGCCTGGCATTATGCCCAGTACAT
GACCTTATGGGACTTTCCTACTTGGCAGTACATCTACGTATTAGTCATCGCTATTACCATGGTGATGCGG
TTTTGGCAGTACATCAATGGGCGTGGATAGCGGTTTGACTCACGGGGATTTCCAAGTCTCCACCCCATTG
ACGTCAATGGGAGTTTGTTTTGGCACCAAAATCAACGGGACTTTCCAAAATGTCGTAACAACTCCGCCCC
ATTGACGCAAATGGGCGGTAGGCGTGTACGGTGGGAGGTCTATATAAGCAGAGCTGGTTTAGTGAACCGT
CAGATCCGCTAGAGATCCGCGGCCGCTAATACGACTCACTATAGGGAGAGCCGCCACCATGGACAAGAAG
TACAGCATCGGCCTGGACATCGGCACCAACTCTGTGGGCTGGGCCGTGATCACCGACGAGTACAAGGTGC
CCAGCAAGAAATTCAAGGTGCTGGGCAACACCGACCGGCACAGCATCAAGAAGAACCTGATCGGAGCCCT
GCTGTTCGACAGCGGCGAAACAGCCGAGGCCACCCGGCTGAAGAGAACCGCCAGAAGAAGATACACCAGA
CGGAAGAACCGGATCTGCTATCTGCAAGAGATCTTCAGCAACGAGATGGCCAAGGTGGACGACAGCTTCT
TCCACAGACTGGAAGAGTCCTTCCTGGTGGAAGAGGATAAGAAGCACGAGCGGCACCCCATCTTCGGCAA
CATCGTGGACGAGGTGGCCTACCACGAGAAGTACCCCACCATCTACCACCTGAGAAAGAAACTGGTGGAC
AGCACCGACAAGGCCGACCTGCGGCTGATCTATCTGGCCCTGGCCCACATGATCAAGTTCCGGGGCCACT
TCCTGATCGAGGGCGACCTGAACCCCGACAACAGCGACGTGGACAAGCTGTTCATCCAGCTGGTGCAGAC
CTACAACCAGCTGTTCGAGGAAAACCCCATCAACGCCAGCGGCGTGGACGCCAAGGCCATCCTGTCTGCC
AGACTGAGCAAGAGCAGACGGCTGGAAAATCTGATCGCCCAGCTGCCCGGCGAGAAGAAGAATGGCCTGT
TCGGAAACCTGATTGCCCTGAGCCTGGGCCTGACCCCCAACTTCAAGAGCAACTTCGACCTGGCCGAGGA
TGCCAAACTGCAGCTGAGCAAGGACACCTACGACGACGACCTGGACAACCTGCTGGCCCAGATCGGCGAC
CAGTACGCCGACCTGTTTCTGGCCGCCAAGAACCTGTCCGACGCCATCCTGCTGAGCGACATCCTGAGAG
TGAACACCGAGATCACCAAGGCCCCCCTGAGCGCCTCTATGATCAAGAGATACGACGAGCACCACCAGGA
CCTGACCCTGCTGAAAGCTCTCGTGCGGCAGCAGCTGCCTGAGAAGTACAAAGAGATTTTCTTCGACCAG
AGCAAGAACGGCTACGCCGGCTACATTGACGGCGGAGCCAGCCAGGAAGAGTTCTACAAGTTCATCAAGC
CCATCCTGGAAAAGATGGACGGCACCGAGGAACTGCTCGTGAAGCTGAACAGAGAGGACCTGCTGCGGAA
GCAGCGGACCTTCGACAACGGCAGCATCCCCCACCAGATCCACCTGGGAGAGCTGCACGCCATTCTGCGG
CGGCAGGAAGATTTTTACCCATTCCTGAAGGACAACCGGGAAAAGATCGAGAAGATCCTGACCTTCCGCA
TCCCCTACTACGTGGGCCCTCTGGCCAGGGGAAACAGCAGATTCGCCTGGATGACCAGAAAGAGCGAGGA
AACCATCACCCCCTGGAACTTCGAGGAAGTGGTGGACAAGGGCGCTTCCGCCCAGAGCTTCATCGAGCGG
ATGACCAACTTCGATAAGAACCTGCCCAACGAGAAGGTGCTGCCCAAGCACAGCCTGCTGTACGAGTACT
TCACCGTGTATAACGAGCTGACCAAAGTGAAATACGTGACCGAGGGAATGAGAAAGCCCGCCTTCCTGAG
CGGCGAGCAGAAAAAGGCCATCGTGGACCTGCTGTTCAAGACCAACCGGAAAGTGACCGTGAAGCAGCTG
AAAGAGGACTACTTCAAGAAAATCGAGTGCTTCGACTCCGTGGAAATCTCCGGCGTGGAAGATCGGTTCA
ACGCCTCCCTGGGCACATACCACGATCTGCTGAAAATTATCAAGGACAAGGACTTCCTGGACAATGAGGA
AAACGAGGACATTCTGGAAGATATCGTGCTGACCCTGACACTGTTTGAGGACAGAGAGATGATCGAGGAA
CGGCTGAAAACCTATGCCCACCTGTTCGACGACAAAGTGATGAAGCAGCTGAAGCGGCGGAGATACACCG
GCTGGGGCAGGCTGAGCCGGAAGCTGATCAACGGCATCCGGGACAAGCAGTCCGGCAAGACAATCCTGGA
TTTCCTGAAGTCCGACGGCTTCGCCAACAGAAACTTCATGCAGCTGATCCACGACGACAGCCTGACCTTT
AAAGAGGACATCCAGAAAGCCCAGGTGTCCGGCCAGGGCGATAGCCTGCACGAGCACATTGCCAATCTGG
CCGGCAGCCCCGCCATTAAGAAGGGCATCCTGCAGACAGTGAAGGTGGTGGACGAGCTCGTGAAAGTGAT
GGGCCGGCACAAGCCCGAGAACATCGTGATCGAAATGGCCAGAGAGAACCAGACCACCCAGAAGGGACAG
AAGAACAGCCGCGAGAGAATGAAGCGGATCGAAGAGGGCATCAAAGAGCTGGGCAGCCAGATCCTGAAAG
AACACCCCGTGGAAAACACCCAGCTGCAGAACGAGAAGCTGTACCTGTACTACCTGCAGAATGGGCGGGA
TATGTACGTGGACCAGGAACTGGACATCAACCGGCTGTCCGACTACGATGTGGACCATATCGTGCCTCAG
AGCTTTCTGAAGGACGACTCCATCGACAACAAGGTGCTGACCAGAAGCGACAAGAACCGGGGCAAGAGCG
ACAACGTGCCCTCCGAAGAGGTCGTGAAGAAGATGAAGAACTACTGGCGGCAGCTGCTGAACGCCAAGCT
GATTACCCAGAGAAAGTTCGACAATCTGACCAAGGCCGAGAGAGGCGGCCTGAGCGAACTGGATAAGGCC
GGCTTCATCAAGAGACAGCTGGTGGAAACCCGGCAGATCACAAAGCACGTGGCACAGATCCTGGACTCCC
GGATGAACACTAAGTACGACGAGAATGACAAGCTGATCCGGGAAGTGAAAGTGATCACCCTGAAGTCCAA
GCTGGTGTCCGATTTCCGGAAGGATTTCCAGTTTTACAAAGTGCGCGAGATCAACAACTACCACCACGCC
CACGACGCCTACCTGAACGCCGTCGTGGGAACCGCCCTGATCAAAAAGTACCCTAAGCTGGAAAGCGAGT
TCGTGTACGGCGACTACAAGGTGTACGACGTGCGGAAGATGATCGCCAAGAGCGAGCAGGAAATCGGCAA
GGCTACCGCCAAGTACTTCTTCTACAGCAACATCATGAACTTTTTCAAGACCGAGATTACCCTGGCCAAC
GGCGAGATCCGGAAGCGGCCTCTGATCGAGACAAACGGCGAAACCGGGGAGATCGTGTGGGATAAGGGCC
GGGATTTTGCCACCGTGCGGAAAGTGCTGAGCATGCCCCAAGTGAATATCGTGAAAAAGACCGAGGTGCA
GACAGGCGGCTTCAGCAAAGAGTCTATCCTGCCCAAGAGGAACAGCGATAAGCTGATCGCCAGAAAGAAG
GACTGGGACCCTAAGAAGTACGGCGGCTTCGTGAGCCCCACCGTGGCCTATTCTGTGCTGGTGGTGGCCA
AAGTGGAAAAGGGCAAGTCCAAGAAACTGAAGAGTGTGAAAGAGCTGCTGGGGATCACCATCATGGAAAG
AAGCAGCTTCGAGAAGAATCCCATCGACTTTCTGGAAGCCAAGGGCTACAAAGAAGTGAAAAAGGACCTG
ATCATCAAGCTGCCTAAGTACTCCCTGTTCGAGCTGGAAAACGGCCGGAAGAGAATGCTGGCCTCTGCCA
GAGAACTGCAGAAGGGAAACGAACTGGCCCTGCCCTCCAAATATGTGAACTTCCTGTACCTGGCCAGCCA
CTATGAGAAGCTGAAGGGCTCCCCCGAGGATAATGAGCAGAAACAGCTGTTTGTGGAACAGCACAAGCAC
TACCTGGACGAGATCATCGAGCAGATCAGCGAGTTCTCCAAGAGAGTGATCCTGGCCGACGCTAATCTGG
ACAAAGTGCTGTCCGCCTACAACAAGCACCGGGATAAGCCCATCAGAGAGCAGGCCGAGAATATCATCCA
CCTGTTTACCCTGACCAATCTGGGAGCCCCTGCCGCCTTCAAGTACTTTGACACCACCATCGACCGGAAG
GAGTACAGAAGCACCAAAGAGGTGCTGGACGCCACCCTGATCCACCAGAGCATCACCGGCCTGTACGAGA
CACGGATCGACCTGTCTCAGCTGGGAGGCGACGGATCCGGCGGAGGCGGAAGCGGGAAAAGAACCGCCGA
CGGCAGCGAATTCGAGCCCAAGAAGAAGAGGAAAGTCTCGAGCGGAGGCGACTACAAAGACCATGACGGT
GATTATAAAGATCATGACATCGATTACAAGGATGACGATGACAAGGGAGGCGGTGGAAGCGGCGCAACAA
ACTTCTCTCTGCTGAAACAAGCCGGAGATGTCGAAGAGAATCCTGGACCGATGGTGAGCAAGGGCGAGGC
AGTGATCAAGGAGTTCATGCGGTTCAAGGTGCACATGGAGGGCTCCATGAACGGCCACGAGTTCGAGATC
GAGGGCGAGGGCGAGGGCCGCCCCTACGAGGGCACCCAGACCGCCAAGCTGAAGGTGACCAAGGGTGGCC
CCCTGCCCTTCTCCTGGGACATCCTGTCCCCTCAGTTCATGTACGGCTCCAGGGCCTTCACCAAGCACCC
CGCCGACATCCCCGACTACTATAAGCAGTCCTTCCCCGAGGGCTTCAAGTGGGAGCGCGTGATGAACTTC
GAGGACGGCGGCGCCGTGACCGTGACCCAGGACACCTCCCTGGAGGACGGCACCCTGATCTACAAGGTGA
AGCTCCGCGGCACCAACTTCCCTCCTGACGGCCCCGTAATGCAGAAGAAGACAATGGGCTGGGAAGCGTC
CACCGAGCGGTTGTACCCCGAGGACGGCGTGCTGAAGGGCGACATTAAGATGGCCCTGCGCCTGAAGGAC
GGCGGCCGCTACCTGGCGGACTTCAAGACCACCTACAAGGCCAAGAAGCCCGTGCAGATGCCCGGCGCCT
ACAACGTCGACCGCAAGTTGGACATCACCTCCCACAACGAGGACTACACCGTGGTGGAACAGTACGAACG
CTCCGAGGGCCGCCACTCCACCGGCGGCATGGACGAGCTGTACAAGTGACCGGTCATCATCACCATCACC
ATTGAGTTTAAACCCGCTGATCAGCCTCGACTGTGCCTTCTAGTTGCCAGCCATCTGTTGTTTGCCCCTC
CCCCGTGCCTTCCTTGACCCTGGAAGGTGCCACTCCCACTGTCCTTTCCTAATAAAATGAGGAAATTGCA
TCGCATTGTCTGAGTAGGTGTCATTCTATTCTGGGGGGTGGGGTGGGGCAGGACAGCAAGGGGGAGGATT
GGGAAGACAATAGCAGGCATGCTGGGGATGCGGTGGGCTCTATGGCTTCTGAGGCGGAAAGAACCAGCTG
GGGCTCGATACCGTCGACCTCTAGCTAGAGCTTGGCGTAATCATGGTCATAGCTGTTTCCTGTGTGAAAT
TGTTATCCGCTCACAATTCCACACAACATACGAGCCGGAAGCATAAAGTGTAAAGCCTAGGGTGCCTAAT
GAGTGAGCTAACTCACATTAATTGCGTTGCGCTCACTGCCCGCTTTCCAGTCGGGAAACCTGTCGTGCCA
GCTGCATTAATGAATCGGCCAACGCGCGGGGAGAGGCGGTTTGCGTATTGGGCGCTCTTCCGCTTCCTCG
CTCACTGACTCGCTGCGCTCGGTCGTTCGGCTGCGGCGAGCGGTATCAGCTCACTCAAAGGCGGTAATAC
GGTTATCCACAGAATCAGGGGATAACGCAGGAAAGAACATGTGAGCAAAAGGCCAGCAAAAGGCCAGGAA
CCGTAAAAAGGCCGCGTTGCTGGCGTTTTTCCATAGGCTCCGCCCCCCTGACGAGCATCACAAAAATCGA
CGCTCAAGTCAGAGGTGGCGAAACCCGACAGGACTATAAAGATACCAGGCGTTTCCCCCTGGAAGCTCCC
TCGTGCGCTCTCCTGTTCCGACCCTGCCGCTTACCGGATACCTGTCCGCCTTTCTCCCTTCGGGAAGCGT
GGCGCTTTCTCATAGCTCACGCTGTAGGTATCTCAGTTCGGTGTAGGTCGTTCGCTCCAAGCTGGGCTGT
GTGCACGAACCCCCCGTTCAGCCCGACCGCTGCGCCTTATCCGGTAACTATCGTCTTGAGTCCAACCCGG
TAAGACACGACTTATCGCCACTGGCAGCAGCCACTGGTAACAGGATTAGCAGAGCGAGGTATGTAGGCGG
TGCTACAGAGTTCTTGAAGTGGTGGCCTAACTACGGCTACACTAGAAGAACAGTATTTGGTATCTGCGCT
CTGCTGAAGCCAGTTACCTTCGGAAAAAGAGTTGGTAGCTCTTGATCCGGCAAACAAACCACCGCTGGTA
GCGGTGGTTTTTTTGTTTGCAAGCAGCAGATTACGCGCAGAAAAAAAGGATCTCAAGAAGATCCTTTGAT
CTTTTCTACGGGGTCTGACGCTCAGTGGAACGAAAACTCACGTTAAGGGATTTTGGTCATGAGATTATCA
AAAAGGATCTTCACCTAGATCCTTTTAAATTAAAAATGAAGTTTTAAATCAATCTAAAGTATATATGAGT
AAACTTGGTCTGACAGTTACCAATGCTTAATCAGTGAGGCACCTATCTCAGCGATCTGTCTATTTCGTTC
ATCCATAGTTGCCTGACTCCCCGTCGTGTAGATAACTACGATACGGGAGGGCTTACCATCTGGCCCCAGT
GCTGCAATGATACCGCGAGACCCACGCTCACCGGCTCCAGATTTATCAGCAATAAACCAGCCAGCCGGAA
GGGCCGAGCGCAGAAGTGGTCCTGCAACTTTATCCGCCTCCATCCAGTCTATTAATTGTTGCCGGGAAGC
TAGAGTAAGTAGTTCGCCAGTTAATAGTTTGCGCAACGTTGTTGCCATTGCTACAGGCATCGTGGTGTCA
CGCTCGTCGTTTGGTATGGCTTCATTCAGCTCCGGTTCCCAACGATCAAGGCGAGTTACATGATCCCCCA
TGTTGTGCAAAAAAGCGGTTAGCTCCTTCGGTCCTCCGATCGTTGTCAGAAGTAAGTTGGCCGCAGTGTT
ATCACTCATGGTTATGGCAGCACTGCATAATTCTCTTACTGTCATGCCATCCGTAAGATGCTTTTCTGTG
ACTGGTGAGTACTCAACCAAGTCATTCTGAGAATAGTGTATGCGGCGACCGAGTTGCTCTTGCCCGGCGT
CAATACGGGATAATACCGCGCCACATAGCAGAACTTTAAAAGTGCTCATCATTGGAAAACGTTCTTCGGG
GCGAAAACTCTCAAGGATCTTACCGCTGTTGAGATCCAGTTCGATGTAACCCACTCGTGCACCCAACTGA
TCTTCAGCATCTTTTACTTTCACCAGCGTTTCTGGGTGAGCAAAAACAGGAAGGCAAAATGCCGCAAAAA
AGGGAATAAGGGCGACACGGAAATGTTGAATACTCATACTCTTCCTTTTTCAATATTATTGAAGCATTTA
TCAGGGTTATTGTCTCATGAGCGGATACATATTTGAATGTATTTAGAAAAATAAACAAATAGGGGTTCCG
CGCACATTTCCCCGAAAAGTGCCACCTGACGTCGACGGATCGGGAGATCGATCTCCCGATCCCCTAGGGT
CGACTCTCAGTACAATCTGCTCTGATGCCGCATAGTTAAGCCAGTATCTGCTCCCTGCTTGTGTGTTGGA
GGTCGCTGAGTAGTGCGCGAGCAAAATTTAAGCTACAACAAGGCAAGGCTTGACCGACAATTGCATGAAG
AATCTGCTTAGGGTTAGGCGTTTTGCGCTGCTTCGCGATGTACGGGCCAGATATACGCGTTGACATTGAT
TATTGACTAGTTATTAATAGTAATCAATTACGGGGTCATTAGTTCATAGCCCATATATGGAGTTCCGCGT
TACATAACTTACGGTAAATGGCCCGCCTGGCTGACCGCCCAACGACCCCCGCCCATTGACGTCAATAATG
ACGTATGTTCCCATAGTAACGCCAATAGGGACTTTCCATTGACGTCAATGGGTGGAGTATTTACGGTAAA
CTGCCCACTTGGCAGTACATCAAGTGTATC
Features (pLannotate 1.2.2; 18 found; start..end, strand, type, name):
    132..335     +  promoter       CMV promoter: human cytomegalovirus (CMV) immediate early promoter
    377..395     +  promoter       T7 promoter: promoter for bacteriophage T7 RNA polymerase
    409..2127    +  CDS            Cas9(N): N-terminal portion of Streptococcus pyogenes Cas9 (Zetsche et al., 2015)
   2014..4512    +  CDS            Cas9(C): C-terminal portion of Streptococcus pyogenes Cas9 (Zetsche et al., 2015)
   4600..4665    +  CDS            3xFLAG: three tandem FLAG® epitope tags, followed by an enterokinase cleavage site
   4741..5436    +  CDS            mScarlet: mScarlet is a basic (constitutively fluorescent) red fluorescent protein published in 2016, derived from synthetic construct. It has moderate acid sensitivity.
   5491..5715    +  polyA_signal   bGH poly(A) signal: bovine growth hormone polyadenylation signal
   5719..5740    +  promoter       SV40 promoter (fragment): SV40 enhancer and early promoter
   5745..5761    +  misc_feature   MCS (fragment): pBluescript multiple cloning site
   5810..5826    -  protein_bind   lac operator: The lac repressor binds to the lac operator to inhibit transcription in E. coli. This inhibition can be relieved by adding lactose or isopropyl-β-D-thiogalactopyranoside (IPTG). lac repressor encoded by lacI
   5834..5864    -  promoter       lac promoter: promoter for the E. coli lac operon
   5879..5900    -  protein_bind   CAP binding site: CAP binding activates transcription in the presence of cAMP. E. coli catabolite activator protein
   5913..6005    -  CDS            lacI (fragment): lac repressor; lacI; The lac repressor binds to the lac operator to inhibit transcription in E. coli. This inhibition can be relieved by adding lactose or isopropyl-β-D-thiogalactopyranoside (IPTG).
   6188..6776    -  rep_origin     ori: high-copy-number ColE1/pMB1/pBR322/pUC origin of replication
   6947..7807    -  CDS            AmpR: β-lactamase; bla; confers resistance to ampicillin, carbenicillin, and related antibiotics
   7808..7912    -  promoter       AmpR promoter: bla
   7983..8027    -  misc_feature   bom (fragment): basis of mobility region from pBR322
   8182..131     +  enhancer       CMV enhancer (across the origin): human cytomegalovirus immediate early enhancer
