[The description below was written by a language model from this plasmid's Addgene catalogue record and pLannotate feature annotations shown in this document.]
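Description:
pCMV-T7-SpCas9-VRER-P2A-mScarlet (MNW003) is an 8.4 kb mammalian expression and in vitro transcription plasmid built on the JDS246 Cas9 expression backbone. It is propagated in E. coli as a high-copy plasmid through a ColE1/pUC-type origin and selected with ampicillin via the β-lactamase gene. The remaining bacterial annotations (lac promoter and operator, CAP site, and fragments of lacI, bom, an SV40 promoter and a pBluescript polylinker) are short backbone remnants with no evident role in the payload. No mammalian selection marker is annotated.

The payload is a single open reading frame driven by the CMV enhancer and immediate early promoter, with a T7 promoter placed just upstream of the coding sequence so the same cassette can be transcribed in vitro by T7 RNA polymerase. It encodes human codon-optimized Streptococcus pyogenes Cas9 carrying the VRER substitutions (D1135V, G1218R, R1335E, T1337R). The annotation tool splits the gene into overlapping N- and C-terminal Cas9 matches, but these correspond to one continuous gene. The C terminus carries a bipartite nuclear localization signal and a 3xFLAG epitope for detection. These are followed by a P2A ribosome-skipping peptide and the red fluorescent protein mScarlet, and the transcript ends at a bGH polyadenylation signal. The NLS and P2A are listed in the catalogue entry but not called in the feature table. Because of P2A, mScarlet is produced as a separate protein from the same transcript. Red fluorescence can therefore mark or sort cells expressing the nuclease without fusing the reporter to Cas9.

The record gives no specific application beyond expression of this Cas9 variant. No guide RNA cassette is annotated, so a guide would have to be supplied separately.
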