Addgene plasmid #174138: pCMV-T7-SpCas9-VRER-P2A-mScarlet (MNW003)
Purpose: CMV and T7 promoter expression plasmid for human codon optimized SpCas9-VRER(D1135V/G1218R/R1335E/T1337R) with a c-terminal bi-partite NLS, 3x flag tag, and P2A-mScarlet
Depositing lab: Benjamin Kleinstiver. Depositing organization: Massachusetts General Hospital.
Backbone
  Vector backbone: JDS246 (Plasmid #43861)
  Vector type: Mammalian Expression ; in vitro transcription; T7 promoter
Growth in bacteria
  Bacterial resistance: Ampicillin, 100 μg/mL
  Growth temperature: 37°C
  Growth strain: DH5alpha
  Copy number: High Copy
Gene/Insert
  Gene/Insert name: human codon optimized SpCas9-VRER with BPNLS-3xFLAG-P2A-mScarlet (alt name: MNW003)
  Species: Synthetic
  Mutation: VRER=D1135V/G1218R/R1335E/T1337R
  Promoter: CMV and T7
  Tag / fusion protein: BPNLS-3xFLAG-P2A-mScarlet (C terminal on insert)
  Cloning method: Gibson Cloning
  Sequencing primers: 5′ oBK6928-CCAAGTCTCCACCCCATTGACG; 3′ oBK219-GGGAGTGGCACCTTCCAGGGTC
Terms and licenses: Academic/Nonprofit Terms; Industry Terms: Not Available to Industry
How to cite: pCMV-T7-SpCas9-VRER-P2A-mScarlet (MNW003) was a gift from Benjamin Kleinstiver (Addgene plasmid # 174138 ; http://n2t.net/addgene:174138 ; RRID:Addgene_174138)
